Addgene plasmid #215246: GB3473
Purpose: CDS of Luz gene from N. nambi codon optimized for N.benthamiana. This gene generate the luminiscence of the bioluminiscente pathway
Depositing lab: Diego Orzaez. Depositing organization: Instituto de Biologia Molecular y Celular de Plantas. Publication: A quantitative autonomous bioluminescence reporter system with a wide dynamic range for Plant Synthetic Biology. Calvache C, Vazquez-Vilar M, Moreno-Gimenez E, Orzaez D. Plant Biotechnol J. 2024 Jan;22(1):37-47. doi: 10.1111/pbi.14146. Epub 2023 Oct 26. PubMed 37882352.
Backbone
  Vector backbone: pUPD2
  Backbone manufacturer: self-made; derived from the BioBrick assembly plasmid pSB1C3
  Vector type: Synthetic Biology
Growth in bacteria
  Bacterial resistance: Chloramphenicol, 25 μg/mL
  Growth temperature: 37°C
  Growth strain: DH5alpha
  Copy number: High Copy
Gene/Insert
  Gene/Insert name: Luz
  Species: N. nambi
  Mutation: BsaI and BsmBI sites removed
  Cloning method: Restriction Enzyme; 5′ cloning site BsmBI (destroyed during cloning); 3′ cloning site BsmBI (destroyed during cloning)
Terms and licenses: Academic/Nonprofit Terms; Industry Terms: Not Available to Industry
How to cite: GB3473 was a gift from Diego Orzaez (Addgene plasmid # 215246 ; http://n2t.net/addgene:215246 ; RRID:Addgene_215246)
