[The description below was written by a language model from this plasmid's Addgene catalogue record and pLannotate feature annotations shown in this document.]
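Description:
GB3473 is a GoldenBraid-style level 0 synthetic biology part plasmid that stores the coding sequence of Luz, the luciferase gene of the bioluminescent fungus N. nambi, in the pUPD2 entry vector. pUPD2 is a self-made domestication backbone derived from the BioBrick assembly plasmid pSB1C3. The annotated 2,910-nt sequence reflects that origin: it has a high-copy ColE1/pUC-type origin of replication for propagation in E. coli, and a chloramphenicol acetyltransferase (cat) gene with its own promoter, followed by the lambda t0 terminator, for chloramphenicol selection. Residual BioBrick prefix and suffix sequences bracket the cloning region, which is insulated on either side by bacterial transcription terminators, including the his operon terminator.

The insert itself was not recognised by the automated annotation, but it should occupy the unannotated interval between the BioBrick prefix and suffix. According to the record, the Luz CDS was codon optimized for Nicotiana benthamiana, and internal BsaI and BsmBI sites were removed so that the part is compatible with Type IIS assembly. It was cloned through BsmBI sites that were destroyed in the process. No plant promoter, terminator, tag or plant selection marker is present, so the plasmid is not an expression construct on its own. It serves as a reusable CDS module to be combined with regulatory parts into transcriptional units in downstream vectors. Luz catalyses the light-emitting step of the fungal bioluminescence pathway, and the part was deposited as a component of a quantitative autonomous bioluminescence reporter system for plant synthetic biology.
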