Features (pLannotate 1.2.2; 8 found; start..end, strand, type, name):
     18..112     -  terminator     lambda t0 terminator: transcription terminator from phage lambda
    136..792     -  CDS            cat: CAT_ECOLX - Experimental evidence at protein level: Swiss-Prot protein existence level 1. This enzyme is an effector of chloramphenicol resistance in bacteria. From Escherichia coli. This protein is used as a marker in many commonly used cloning vectors, such as pACYC184.
    793..890     -  promoter       cat promoter: promoter of the E. coli cat gene encoding chloramphenicol acetyltransferase
    976..1019    -  terminator     bacterial terminator: putative bacterial transcription terminator
   1022..1043    +  misc_feature   BioBrick prefix: BioBrick prefix for parts that do not start with "ATG"
   1885..1904    +  misc_feature   BioBrick suffix: universal suffix for all parts
   1905..1962    +  terminator     his operon terminator: This putative transcriptin terminator from the E. coli his operon has a 2-bp deletion introduced during synthesis. Its efficiency has not been determined.
   2157..2745    -  rep_origin     ori: high-copy-number ColE1/pMB1/pBR322/pUC origin of replication
>Addgene plasmid #215246 | GB3473 | addgene full sequence | sequence record 436566 | Addgene NGS Result
GACAGCTCGAGGCTTGGATTCTCACCAATAAAAAACGCCCGGCGGCAACCGAGCGTTCTGAACAAATCCA
GATGGAGTTCTGAGGTCATTACTGGATCTATCAACAGGAGTCCAAGCGAGCTCGATATCAAATTACGCCC
CGCCCTGCCACTCGTCGCAGTACTGTTGTAATTCATTAAGCATTCTGCCGACATGGAAGCCATCACAAAC
GGCATGATGAACCTGAATCGCCAGCGGCATCAGCACCTTGTCGCCTTGCGTATAATATTTGCCCATGGTG
AAAACGGGGGCGAAGAAGTTGTCCATATTGGCCACGTTTAAATCAAAACTGGTGAAACTCACCCAGGGAT
TGGCTGATACGAAAAACATATTCTCAATAAACCCTTTAGGGAAATAGGCCAGGTTTTCACCGTAACACGC
CACATCTTGCGAATATATGTGTAGAAACTGCCGGAAATCGTCGTGGTATTCACTCCAGAGTGATGAAAAC
GTTTCAGTTTGCTCATGGAAAACGGTGTAACAAGGGTGAACACTATCCCATATCACCAGCTCACCGTCTT
TCATTGCCATACGAAATTCCGGATGAGCATTCATCAGGCGGGCAAGAATGTGAATAAAGGCCGGATAAAA
CTTGTGCTTATTTTTCTTTACGGTCTTTAAAAAGGCCGTAATATCCAGCTGAACGGTCTGGTTATAGGTA
CATTGAGCAACTGACTGAAATGCCTCAAAATGTTCTTTACGATGCCATTGGGATATATCAACGGTGGTAT
ATCCAGTGATTTTTTTCTCCATTTTAGCTTCCTTAGCTCCTGAAAATCTCGATAACTCAAAAAATACGCC
CGGTAGTGATCTTATTTCATTATGGTGAAAGTTGGAACCTCTTACGTGCCCGATCAACTCGAGTGCCACC
TGACGTCTAAGAAACCATTATTATCATGACATTAACCTATAAAAATAGGCGTATCACGAGGCAGAATTTC
AGATAAAAAAAATCCTTAGCTTTCGCTAAGGATGATTTCTGGAATTCGCGGCCGCTTCTAGAGCGATGAG
TGGTCTCGAATGAGAATTAACATCTCCCTTTCATCATTATTTGAACGTCTGTCAAAGTTATCCAGCAGAT
CCATTGCAATCACCTGTGGTGTCGTCTTGGCCTCCGCAATCGCTTTTCCGATAATCCGTAGGGACTATCA
GACTTTTTTGGAAGTCGGGCCGAGTTACGCTCCGCAGAATTTCAGAGGTTACATCATAGTATGCGTGCTT
TCACTCTTTAGGCAGGAACAAAAAGGGTTGGCTATCTATGATCGACTGCCCGAAAAGCGAAGGTGGTTGG
CAGATCTCCCATTCCGAGAAGGTACGCGTCCTTCTATCACAAGTCATATCATCCAAAGACAGAGGACTCA
GCTGGTAGACCAAGAATTTGCAACCCGAGAACTCATTGATAAAGTTATACCCAGAGTTCAGGCTCGACAC
ACCGATAAGACGTTTCTGTCAACCTCAAAGTTCGAATTTCATGCCAAAGCAATTTTTTTGCTGCCCAGTA
TTCCCATCAATGATCCCTTGAATATACCTTCACATGATACTGTCAGACGAACAAAAAGGGAGATCGCTCA
CATGCACGATTACCACGACTGCACCCTGCACTTGGCTCTCGCAGCCCAGGACGGTAAAGAAGTACTTAAA
AAAGGGTGGGGCCAGAGACATCCCCTCGCTGGCCCCGGCGTGCCGGGACCTCCAACCGAATGGACGTTTT
TATATGCACCGCGTAACGAGGAGGAAGCCAGAGTGGTCGAGATGATAGTGGAGGCCAGTATTGGTTACAT
GACAAATGACCCCGCTGGTAAAATTGTAGAGAACGCTAAGTGAGCTTTGAGACCACTCATCGCGACTAGT
AGCGGCCGCTGCAGTCCGGCAAAAAAGGGCAAGGTGTCACCACCCTGCCCTTTTTCTTTAAAACCGAAAA
GATTACTTCGCGTTATGCAGGCTTCCTCGCTCACTGACTCGCTGCGCTCGGTCGTTCGGCTGCGGCGAGC
GGTATCAGCTCACTCAAAGGCGGTAATACGGTTATCCACAGAATCAGGGGATAACGCAGGAAAGAACATG
TGAGCAAAAGGCCAGCAAAAGGCCAGGAACCGTAAAAAGGCCGCGTTGCTGGCGTTTTTCCACAGGCTCC
GCCCCCCTGACGAGCATCACAAAAATCGACGCTCAAGTCAGAGGTGGCGAAACCCGACAGGACTATAAAG
ATACCAGGCGTTTCCCCCTGGAAGCTCCCTCGTGCGCTCTCCTGTTCCGACCCTGCCGCTTACCGGATAC
CTGTCCGCCTTTCTCCCTTCGGGAAGCGTGGCGCTTTCTCATAGCTCACGCTGTAGGTATCTCAGTTCGG
TGTAGGTCGTTCGCTCCAAGCTGGGCTGTGTGCACGAACCCCCCGTTCAGCCCGACCGCTGCGCCTTATC
CGGTAACTATCGTCTTGAGTCCAACCCGGTAAGACACGACTTATCGCCACTGGCAGCAGCCACTGGTAAC
AGGATTAGCAGAGCGAGGTATGTAGGCGGTGCTACAGAGTTCTTGAAGTGGTGGCCTAACTACGGCTACA
CTAGAAGAACAGTATTTGGTATCTGCGCTCTGCTGAAGCCAGTTACCTTCGGAAAAAGAGTTGGTAGCTC
TTGATCCGGCAAACAAACCACCGCTGGTAGCGGTGGTTTTTTTGTTTGCAAGCAGCAGATTACGCGCAGA
AAAAAAGGATCTCAAGAAGATCCTTTGATCTTTTCTACGGGGTCTGACGCTCAGTGGAACGAAAACTCAC
GTTAAGGGATTTTGGTCATGAGATTATCAAAAAGGATCTTCACCTAGATCCTTTTAAATTAAAAATGAAG
TTTTAAATCAATCTAAAGTATATATGAGTAAACTTGGTCT
